Addgene plasmid #38862: AKR7A3
Purpose: Bacterial expression for structure determination; may not be full ORF
Depositing lab: Nicola Burgess-Brown. Depositing organization: University of Oxford.
Backbone
  Vector backbone: pNIC28-Bsa4
  Backbone manufacturer: SGC
  Vector type: Bacterial Expression
Growth in bacteria
  Bacterial resistance: Kanamycin, 50 μg/mL
  Growth temperature: 37°C
  Growth strain: Mach1
  Copy number: Low Copy
Gene/Insert
  Gene/Insert name: AKR7A3 (alt names: aldo-keto reductase family 7, member A3 (aflatoxin aldehyde reductase); PDB:2CLP)
  Species: H. sapiens (human)
  Insert size (bp): 1069
  Entrez Gene: Akr7a3 (a.k.a. Afar, Akr7a1)
  Tag / fusion protein: His Tev (N terminal on insert)
  Cloning method: Ligation Independent Cloning
  Sequencing primers: 5′ T7; 3′ T7-term
Terms and licenses: Academic/Nonprofit Terms; Industry Terms: Not Available to Industry
How to cite: AKR7A3 was a gift from Nicola Burgess-Brown (Addgene plasmid # 38862 ; http://n2t.net/addgene:38862 ; RRID:Addgene_38862)
