[The description below was written by a language model from this plasmid's Addgene catalogue record.]
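Description:
AKR7A3 is a bacterial expression plasmid built on the pNIC28-Bsa4 backbone from the SGC, made to produce recombinant human aldo-keto reductase family 7 member A3 (aflatoxin aldehyde reductase) for structure determination. It is propagated in E. coli under kanamycin selection and is recorded as low copy. The record does not name the origin of replication, and no feature table is provided, so individual backbone elements cannot be confirmed beyond the catalogue fields.

The insert is a 1069 bp human AKR7A3 coding fragment introduced by ligation-independent cloning. The record cautions that it may not be the full open reading frame, which is common for constructs whose boundaries have been trimmed to favour soluble, crystallisable protein. An alternative name links the construct to a deposited PDB structure. The protein carries an N-terminal His tag followed by a TEV protease site, an arrangement that allows purification by immobilised metal affinity chromatography and then removal of the tag by TEV cleavage to leave near-native protein. The promoter is not stated explicitly. However, the listed sequencing primers are T7 and T7-term, which suggests the insert sits between a T7 promoter and T7 terminator, so expression would be expected to need a host supplying T7 RNA polymerase. One inconsistency is worth noting: the linked gene entry uses rodent-style symbol formatting and aliases, although the species is given as human.

The plasmid is suited to overexpression and purification of AKR7A3 for crystallography and for related biochemical or enzymatic work.
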