>Addgene plasmid #38862 | AKR7A3 | depositor partial sequence | sequence record 48920 | AKR7A3 sequence 1069 bps
ATGCACCATCATCATCATCATTCTTCTGGTGTAGATCTGGGTACCGAGAACCTGTACTTCCAATCCATGG
CCCGGCCAGCCACGGTGCTGGGCGCCATGGAGATGGGGCGCCGCATGGACGCGCCCACCAGCGCCGCAGT
CACGCGCGCCTTCCTGGAGCGCGGCCACACCGAGATAGACACGGCCTTCGTGTACAGCGAGGGCCAGTCC
GAGACCATCCTTGGCGGCCTGGGGCTCCGGCTGGGCGGCAGCGACTGCAGAGTGAAAATTGATACCAAGG
CCATTCCACTGTTTGGGAACTCCCTGAAGCCTGACAGTCTCCGGTTCCAGCTGGAGACGTCACTGAAGCG
GCTGCAGTGTCCCCGAGTGGACCTCTTCTACCTGCATATGCCAGACCACAGCACCCCGGTGGAAGAGACA
CTGCGTGCCTGCCACCAGCTGCACCAGGAGGGCAAGTTCGTGGAGCTTGGCCTCTCCAACTATGCAGCCT
GGGAAGTGGCCGAGATCTGTACCCTCTGCAAGAGCAACGGCTGGATCCTGCCCACTGTCTACCAGGGCAT
GTACAATGCCATCACCCGGCAGGTGGAAACGGAGCTCTTCCCCTGCCTCAGGCACTTTGGACTGAGGTTC
TATGCCTTCAACCCTCTGGCTGGGGGCCTGCTGACCGGCAAGTACAAGTATGAGGACAAGGATGGGAAAC
AGCCCGTGGGCCGCTTCTTTGGGAATACCTGGGCAGAGATGTACAGGAATCGCTACTGGAAGGAGCACCA
CTTTGAGGGCATTGCCCTGGTGGAGAAGGCCCTGCAGGCCGCGTATGGCGCCAGCGCCCCCAGCATGACC
TCGGCCACCCTCCGGTGGATGTACCACCACTCACAGCTGCAGGGTGCCCACGGGGACGCGGTCATCCTGG
GCATGTCCAGCCTGGAGCAGCTGGAGCAGAACTTGGCAGCGGCAGAGGAAGGGCCCCTGGAGCCGGCTGT
CGTGGACGCCTTTAATCAAGCCTGGCATTTGGTTGCTCACGAATGTCCCAACTACTTCCGCTAACAGTAA
AGGTGGATACGGATCCGAA
