>Addgene plasmid #38862 | AKR7A3 | addgene partial sequence | sequence record 50481 | T7_term
ATACTCTTTGGGCTTTGTAGCAGCCGGATCTCAGTGGTGGTGGTGGTGGTGCTCGAGTGCGGCCGCAAGC
TTGTCGACGGAGCTCGAATTCGGATCCGTATCCACCTTTACTGTTAGCGGAAGTAGTTGGGACATTCGTG
AGCAACCAAATGCCAGGCTTGATTAAAGGCGTCCACGACAGCCGGCTCCAGGGGCCCTTCCTCTGCCGCT
GCCAAGTTCTGCTCCAGCTGCTCCAGGCTGGACATGCCCAGGATGACCGCGTCCCCGTGGGCACCCTGCA
GCTGTGAGTGGTGGTACATCCACCGGAGGGTGGCCGAGGTCATGCTGGGGGCGCTGGCGCCATACGCGGC
CTGCAGGGCCTTCTCCACCAGGGCAATGCCCTCAAAGTGGTGCTCCTTCCAGTAGCGATTCCTGTACATC
TCTGCCCAGGTATTCCCAAAGAAGCGGCCCACGGGCTGTTTCCCATCCTTGTCCTCATACTTGTACTTGC
CGGTCAGCAGGCCCCCAGCCAGAGGGTTGAAGGCATAGAACCTCAGTCCAAAGTGCCTGAGGCAGGGGAA
GAGCTCCGTTTCCACCTGCCGGGTGATGGCATTGTACATGCCCTGGTAGACAGTGGGCAGGATCCAGCCG
TTGCTCTTGCAGAGGGTACAGATCTCGGCCACTTCCCAGGCTGCATAGTTGGAGAGGCCAAGCTCCACGA
ACTTGCCCTCCTGGTGCAGCTGGTGGCAGGCACGCAGTGTCTCTTCCACCGGGGTGCTGTGGTCTGGCAT
ATGCAGGTAGAAGAGGTCCACTCGGGGACACTGCAGCCGCTTCAGTGACGTCTCCAGCTGGAACCGGAGA
CTGTCAGGCTTCAGGGAGTTCCCAAACAGTGGAATGGCCTTGGT
