>Addgene plasmid #38862 | AKR7A3 | addgene partial sequence | sequence record 52742 | T7 5'-TAATACGACTCACTATAGGG-3'
TTTTGTTTAACTTTAAGAAGGAGATATACATATGCACCATCATCATCATCATTCTTCTGGTGTAGATCTG
GGTACCGAGAACCTGTACTTCCAATCCATGGCCCGGCCAGCCACGGTGCTGGGCGCCATGGAGATGGGGC
GCCGCATGGACGCGCCCACCAGCGCCGCAGTCACGCGCGCCTTCCTGGAGCGCGGCCACACCGAGATAGA
CACGGCCTTCGTGTACAGCGAGGGCCAGTCCGAGACCATCCTTGGCGGCCTGGGGCTCCGGCTGGGCGGC
AGCGACTGCAGAGTGAAAATTGATACCAAGGCCATTCCACTGTTTGGGAACTCCCTGAAGCCTGACAGTC
TCCGGTTCCAGCTGGAGACGTCACTGAAGCGGCTGCAGTGTCCCCGAGTGGACCTCTTCTACCTGCATAT
GCCAGACCACAGCACCCCGGTGGAAGAGACACTGCGTGCCTGCCACCAGCTGCACCAGGAGGGCAAGTTC
GTGGAGCTTGGCCTCTCCAACTATGCAGCCTGGGAAGTGGCCGAGATCTGTACCCTCTGCAAGAGCAACG
GCTGGATCCTGCCCACTGTCTACCAGGGCATGTACAATGCCATCACCCGGCAGGTGGAAACGGAGCTCTT
CCCCTGCCTCAGGCACTTTGGACTGAGGTTCTATGCCTTCAACCCTCTGGCTGGGGGCCTGCTGACCGGC
AAGTACAAGT
